Addgene plasmid #198040: pBR_attB(bxb)_ccdB_lox_v2
Purpose: (Empty Backbone) Bxb1-specific donor plasmid for the cloning of multiple inserts by Golden Gate assembly (BpiI)
Depositing lab: Richard Davis. Depositing organization: Leiden University Medical Center. Publication: STRAIGHT-IN: a platform for rapidly generating panels of genetically modified human pluripotent stem cell lines. Blanch-Asensio A, Grandela C, Mummery CL, Davis RP. Nat Protoc. 2024 Aug 23. doi: 10.1038/s41596-024-01039-2. PubMed 39179886.
Backbone
  Vector backbone: pBR322
  Backbone size (bp): 5200
  Vector type: Mammalian Expression, Cre/Lox, Synthetic Biology
Growth in bacteria
  Bacterial resistance: Ampicillin, 100 μg/mL
  Growth temperature: 37°C
  Growth strain: ccdB Survival
  Growth instructions: Presence of ccdB gene
  Copy number: High Copy
Terms and licenses: Academic/Nonprofit Terms; Industry Terms: Not Available to Industry
How to cite: pBR_attB(bxb)_ccdB_lox_v2 was a gift from Richard Davis (Addgene plasmid # 198040 ; http://n2t.net/addgene:198040 ; RRID:Addgene_198040)
