[The description below was written by a language model from this plasmid's Addgene catalogue record and pLannotate feature annotations shown in this document.]
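Description:
pBR_attB(bxb)_ccdB_lox_v2 is an empty donor backbone of about 5.2 kb, built on pBR322 and catalogued as a mammalian expression, Cre/lox and synthetic biology vector. It belongs to a platform for generating panels of genetically modified human pluripotent stem cell lines. In E. coli it replicates from a high-copy ColE1/pMB1-type origin and is selected through the β-lactamase (AmpR) gene with its own promoter. An f1 phage origin is also present, and only short remnants of the pBR322 bom and rop regions are detected. Because the plasmid carries the ccdB toxin gene, it has to be maintained in a ccdB-tolerant strain.

The cloning site is a ccdB counter-selection cassette designed to be replaced by one or several inserts through Golden Gate assembly with the type IIS enzyme BpiI. Correct assemblies lose the toxin and can therefore grow in ordinary strains. The name and stated purpose indicate a Bxb1 attB site, which would let Bxb1 integrase insert the donor into a matching attP landing pad in the genome. The automated annotation does not mark this site, so its position cannot be given from the record. Upstream of the cassette lie an SV40 early promoter and a strong constitutive EF-1α promoter, followed by a loxP site. A lox2272 site sits downstream of ccdB. Because these two lox variants do not recombine with each other, they are probably meant to pair with corresponding sites at the target locus, allowing Cre to excise auxiliary sequences after integration, although the record does not spell this out. The short NeoR/KanR, PuroR, lacI, lacZα and small t antigen matches are fragments rather than functional genes, and no complete mammalian selection marker is annotated.
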