Features (pLannotate 1.2.2; 20 found; start..end, strand, type, name):
      2..94      +  CDS            lacI (fragment): lac repressor; lacI; The lac repressor binds to the lac operator to inhibit transcription in E. coli. This inhibition can be relieved by adding lactose or isopropyl-β-D-thiogalactopyranoside (IPTG).
    107..128     +  protein_bind   CAP binding site: CAP binding activates transcription in the presence of cAMP. E. coli catabolite activator protein
    143..173     +  promoter       lac promoter: promoter for the E. coli lac operon
    181..197     +  protein_bind   lac operator: The lac repressor binds to the lac operator to inhibit transcription in E. coli. This inhibition can be relieved by adding lactose or isopropyl-β-D-thiogalactopyranoside (IPTG). lac repressor encoded by lacI
    253..463     +  promoter       SV40 promoter: SV40 early promoter
    485..551     +  CDS            small t antigen (fragment): SV40 (simian virus 40) small t antigen
    558..1736    +  promoter       EF-1α promoter: strong constitutive promoter for human elongation factor EF-1α
   1802..1835    +  protein_bind   loxP: Cre-mediated recombination occurs in the 8-bp core sequence (GCATACAT). Cre recombinase
   1836..1860    -  CDS            NeoR/KanR (fragment): aminoglycoside phosphotransferase confers resistance to neomycin, kanamycin, and G418 (Geneticin®)
   1917..2219    +  CDS            ccdB: CCDB_ECOLI - Also known as G, letB, letD. Experimental evidence at protein level: Swiss-Prot protein existence level 1. Toxic component of a type II toxin-antitoxin (TA) system, functioning in plasmid maintainence. Responsible for the post- segregational killing (PSK) of plasmid-free cells, also referred to as a plasmid addiction system. Half-life of over 2 hours. Cell killing by CcdB is accompanied by filamentation, defects in chromosome and plasmid segregation, defects in cell division, formation of anucleate cells, decreased DNA synthesis and plasmid loss. Interferes with the activity of DN
   2306..2327    +  CDS            PuroR (fragment): puromycin N-acetyltransferase; pac from Streptomyces; confers resistance to puromycin
   2328..2360    +  protein_bind   lox2272: Cre-mediated recombination occurs in the 8-bp core sequence (GGATACTT). lox2272 sites are compatible with each other, but incompatible with loxP or loxN sites (Lee and Saito, 1988). Cre recombinase
   2366..2521    +  CDS            lacZα (fragment): LacZα fragment of β-galactosidase; lacZ fragment
   2527..2578    -  misc_feature   bom (fragment): basis of mobility region from pBR322
   2597..3052    +  rep_origin     f1 ori (sequence partly withheld): f1 bacteriophage origin of replication; arrow indicates direction of (+) strand synthesis
   3053..3102    -  misc_feature   bom (fragment): basis of mobility region from pBR322
   3204..3239    -  CDS            rop (fragment): Rop protein, which maintains plasmids at low copy number; rop
   3334..3438    +  promoter       AmpR promoter: bla
   3439..4299    +  CDS            AmpR: β-lactamase; bla; confers resistance to ampicillin, carbenicillin, and related antibiotics
   4470..5058    +  rep_origin     ori: high-copy-number ColE1/pMB1/pBR322/pUC origin of replication
>Addgene plasmid #198040 | pBR_attB(bxb)_ccdB_lox_v2 | addgene full sequence | sequence record 390741 | Addgene NGS Result
AGCGCCCAATACGCAAACCGCCTCTCCCCGCGCGTTGGCCGATTCATTAATGCAGCTGGCACGACAGGTT
TCCCGACTGGAAAGCGGGCAGTGAGCGCAACGCAATTAATGTGAGTTAGCTCACTCATTAGGCACCCCAG
GCTTTACACTTTATGCTTCCGGCTCGTATGTTGTGTGGAATTGTGAGCGGATAACAATTTCACACAGGAA
ACAGCTATGACCATGATTACGCCAAGCTTAATTCCCTCCCCAGCAGGCAGAAGTATGCAAAGCATGCATC
TCAATTAGTCAGCAACCATAGTCCCGCCCCTAACTCCGCCCATCCCGCCCCTAACTCCGCCCAGTTCCGC
CCATTCTCCGCCCCATGGCTGACTAATTTTTTTTATTTATGCAGAGGCCGAGGCCGCCTCGGCCTCTGAG
CTATTCCAGAAGTAGTGAGGAGGCTTTTTTGGAGGCCTAGGCTTTTGCAAAAAGCTTTGCAAAGATGGAT
AAAGTTTTAAACAGAGAGGAATCTTTGCAGCTAATGGACCTTCTAGGTCTTGAAAGGAGTGGGAATTGGC
TCCGGTGCCCGTCAGTGGGCAGAGCGCACATCGCCCACAGTCCCCGAGAAGTTGGGGGGAGGGGTCGGCA
ATTGAACCGGTGCCTAGAGAAGGTGGCGCGGGGTAAACTGGGAAAGTGATGTCGTGTACTGGCTCCGCCT
TTTTCCCGAGGGTGGGGGAGAACCGTATATAAGTGCAGTAGTCGCCGTGAACGTTCTTTTTCGCAACGGG
TTTGCCGCCAGAACACAGGTAAGTGCCGTGTGTGGTTCCCGCGGGCCTGGCCTCTTTACGGGTTATGGCC
CTTGCGTGCCTTGAATTACTTCCACCTGGCTGCAGTACGTGATTCTTGATCCCGAGCTTCGGGTTGGAAG
TGGGTGGGAGAGTTCGAGGCCTTGCGCTTAAGGAGCCCCTTCGCCTCGTGCTTGAGTTGAGGCCTGGCCT
GGGCGCTGGGGCCGCCGCGTGCGAATCTGGTGGCACCTTCGCGCCTGTCTCGCTGCTTTCGATAAGTCTC
TAGCCATTTAAAATTTTTGATGACCTGCTGCGACGCTTTTTTTCTGGCAAGATAGTCTTGTAAATGCGGG
CCAAGATCTGCACACTGGTATTTCGGTTTTTGGGGCCGCGGGCGGCGACGGGGCCCGTGCGTCCCAGCGC
ACATGTTCGGCGAGGCGGGGCCTGCGAGCGCGGCCACCGAGAATCGGACGGGGGTAGTCTCAAGCTGGCC
GGCCTGCTCTGGTGCCTGGCCTCGCGCCGCCGTGTATCGCCCCGCCCTGGGCGGCAAGGCTGGCCCGGTC
GGCACCAGTTGCGTGAGCGGAAAGATGGCCGCTTCCCGGCCCTGCTGCAGGGAGCTCAAAATGGAGGACG
CGGCGCTCGGGAGAGCGGGCGGGTGAGTCACCCACACAAAGGAAAAGGGCCTTTCCGTCCTCAGCCGTCG
CTTCATGTGACTCCACGGAGTACCGGGCGCCGTCCAGGCACCTCGATTAGTTCTCGAGCTTTTGGAGTAC
GTCGTCTTTAGGTTGGGGGGAGGGGTTTTATGCGATGGAGTTTCCCCACACTGAGTGGGTGGAGACTGAA
GTTAGGCCAGCTTGGCACTTGATGTAATTCTCCTTGGAATTTGCCCTTTTTGAGTTTGGATCTTGGTTCA
TTCTCAAGCCTCAGACAGTGGTTCAAAGTTTTTTTCTTCCATTTCAGGTGTCGTGAGGAATTCGCCACCA
TGGCCGGCTTGTCGACGACGGCGGTCTCCGTCGTCAGGATCATCCGGATCCATAACTTCGTATAGCATAC
ATTATACGAAGTTATCATGATATTCGGCAAGCAGGCATCGACTAGTTAATTAAGATCGTAGCTGCCTAGT
CTTCCACATAACCAGGAGGTCAGATTATGCAGTTTAAGGTTTACACCTATAAAAGAGAGAGCCGTTATCG
TCTGTTTGTGGATGTACAGAGTGATATTATTGACACGCCCGGGCGACGGATGGTGATCCCCCTGGCCAGT
GCACGTCTGCTGTCAGATAAAGTCTCCCGTGAACTTTACCCGGTGGTGCATATCGGGGATGAAAGCTGGC
GCATGATGACCACCGATATGGCCAGTGTGCCGGTCTCCGTTATCGGGGAAGAAGTGGCTGATCTCAGCCA
CCGCGAAAATGACATCAAAAACGCCATTAACCTGATGTTCTGGGGAATATAACCCAGCCCGCCTAATGAG
CGGGCTTTTTTTTGAACAAAACAACTTATATCGTATGGGGCTGACTTCAGAAGACATGGGAGGACGCTGC
AAGAACTCTTCCTCACGATAACTTCGTATAGGAGACTTTATACGAAGTTAAGCGCTCACTGGCCGTCGTT
TTACAACGTCGTGACTGGGAAAACCCTGGCGTTACCCAACTTAATCGCCTTGCAGCACATCCCCCTTTCG
CCAGCTGGCGTAATAGCGAAGAGGCCCGCACCGATCGCCCTTCCCAACAGTTGCGCAGCCTGAATGGCGA
ATGGCGCCTGATGCGGTATTTTCTCCTTACGCATCTGTGCGGTATTTCACACCGCATA
[95 nt withheld, positions 2579-2673]
T
[46 nt withheld, positions 2675-2720]
C
[141 nt withheld, positions 2722-2862]
CCTTTGACGTTGGAGTCCACGTTCTTT
[37 nt withheld, positions 2890-2926]
ACTCTATCTCGGGCTATTCTTTTGATTTATAAGGGATTTTGCCGATTTCGGTCTATTGGTTAAAAAATGA
GCTGATTTAACAAAAATTTAACGCGAATTTTAACAAAATATTAACGTTTACAATTTTATGGTGCACTCTC
AGTACAATCTGCTCTGATGCCGCATAGTTAAGCCAGCCCCGACACCCGCCAACACCCGCTGACGCGCCCT
GACGGGCTTGTCTGCTCCCGGCATCCGCTTACAGACAAGCTGTGACCGTCTCCGGGAGCTGCATGTGTCA
GAGGTTTTCACCGTCATCACCGAAACGCGCGAGACGAAAGGGCCTCGTGATACGCCTATTTTTATAGGTT
AATGTCATGATAATAATGGTTTCTTAGACGTCAGGTGGCACTTTTCGGGGAAATGTGCGCGGAACCCCTA
TTTGTTTATTTTTCTAAATACATTCAAATATGTATCCGCTCATGAGACAATAACCCTGATAAATGCTTCA
ATAATATTGAAAAAGGAAGAGTATGAGTATTCAACATTTCCGTGTCGCCCTTATTCCCTTTTTTGCGGCA
TTTTGCCTTCCTGTTTTTGCTCACCCAGAAACGCTGGTGAAAGTAAAAGATGCTGAAGATCAGTTGGGTG
CACGAGTGGGTTACATCGAACTGGATCTCAACAGCGGTAAGATCCTTGAGAGTTTTCGCCCCGAAGAACG
TTTTCCAATGATGAGCACTTTTAAAGTTCTGCTATGTGGCGCGGTATTATCCCGTATTGACGCCGGGCAA
GAGCAACTCGGTCGCCGCATACACTATTCTCAGAATGACTTGGTTGAGTACTCACCAGTCACAGAAAAGC
ATCTTACGGATGGCATGACAGTAAGAGAATTATGCAGTGCTGCCATAACCATGAGTGATAACACTGCGGC
CAACTTACTTCTGACAACGATCGGAGGACCGAAGGAGCTAACCGCTTTTTTGCACAACATGGGGGATCAT
GTAACTCGCCTTGATCGTTGGGAACCGGAGCTGAATGAAGCCATACCAAACGACGAGCGTGACACCACGA
TGCCTGTAGCAATGGCAACAACGTTGCGCAAACTATTAACTGGCGAACTACTTACTCTAGCTTCCCGGCA
ACAATTAATAGACTGGATGGAGGCGGATAAAGTTGCAGGACCACTTCTGCGCTCGGCCCTTCCGGCTGGC
TGGTTTATTGCTGATAAATCTGGAGCCGGTGAGCGTGGGTCTCGCGGTATCATTGCAGCACTGGGGCCAG
ATGGTAAGCCCTCCCGTATCGTAGTTATCTACACGACGGGGAGTCAGGCAACTATGGATGAACGAAATAG
ACAGATCGCTGAGATAGGTGCCTCACTGATTAAGCATTGGTAACTGTCAGACCAAGTTTACTCATATATA
CTTTAGATTGATTTAAAACTTCATTTTTAATTTAAAAGGATCTAGGTGAAGATCCTTTTTGATAATCTCA
TGACCAAAATCCCTTAACGTGAGTTTTCGTTCCACTGAGCGTCAGACCCCGTAGAAAAGATCAAAGGATC
TTCTTGAGATCCTTTTTTTCTGCGCGTAATCTGCTGCTTGCAAACAAAAAAACCACCGCTACCAGCGGTG
GTTTGTTTGCCGGATCAAGAGCTACCAACTCTTTTTCCGAAGGTAACTGGCTTCAGCAGAGCGCAGATAC
CAAATACTGTTCTTCTAGTGTAGCCGTAGTTAGGCCACCACTTCAAGAACTCTGTAGCACCGCCTACATA
CCTCGCTCTGCTAATCCTGTTACCAGTGGCTGCTGCCAGTGGCGATAAGTCGTGTCTTACCGGGTTGGAC
TCAAGACGATAGTTACCGGATAAGGCGCAGCGGTCGGGCTGAACGGGGGGTTCGTGCACACAGCCCAGCT
TGGAGCGAACGACCTACACCGAACTGAGATACCTACAGCGTGAGCTATGAGAAAGCGCCACGCTTCCCGA
AGGGAGAAAGGCGGACAGGTATCCGGTAAGCGGCAGGGTCGGAACAGGAGAGCGCACGAGGGAGCTTCCA
GGGGGAAACGCCTGGTATCTTTATAGTCCTGTCGGGTTTCGCCACCTCTGACTTGAGCGTCGATTTTTGT
GATGCTCGTCAGGGGGGCGGAGCCTATGGAAAAACGCCAGCAACGCGGCCTTTTTACGGTTCCTGGCCTT
TTGCTGGCCTTTTGCTCACATGTTCTTTCCTGCGTTATCCCCTGATTCTGTGGATAACCGTATTACCGCC
TTTGAGTGAGCTGATACCGCTCGCCGCAGCCGAACGACCGAGCGCAGCGAGTCAGTGAGCGAGGAAGCGG
AAG
